>Addgene plasmid #107389 | plenti-CAG-IRF4-FLAG-IRES-GFP | addgene full sequence | sequence record 210987 | Addgene Assembled Sequence
TAGTACCGGGCCCGCTCTAGCCCTAGATTTAAATCGATGTACGGGCCAGATATACGCGTTGACATTGATT
ATTGACTAGTTATTAATAGTAATCAATTACGGGGTCATTAGTTCATAGCCCATATATGGAGTTCCGCGTT
ACATAACTTACGGTAAATGGCCCGCCTGGCTGACCGCCCAACGACCCCCGCCCATTGACGTCAATAATGA
CGTATGTTCCCATAGTAACGCCAATAGGGACTTTCCATTGACGTCAATGGGTGGACTATTTACGGTAAAC
TGCCCACTTGGCAGTACATCAAGTGTATCATATGCCAAGTACGCCCCCTATTGACGTCAATGACGGTAAA
TGGCCCGCCTGGCATTATGCCCAGTACATGACCTTATGGGACTTTCCTACTTGGCAGTACATCTACGTAT
TAGTCATCGCTATTACCATGGGTCGAGGTGAGCCCCACGTTCTGCTTCACTCTCCCCATCTCCCCCCCCT
CCCCACCCCCAATTTTGTATTTATTTATTTTTTAATTATTTTGTGCAGCGATGGGGGCGGGGGGGGGGGG
GGCGCGCGCCAGGCGGGGCGGGGCGGGGCGAGGGGCGGGGCGGGGCGAGGCGGAGAGGTGCGGCGGCAGC
CAATCAGAGCGGCGCGCTCCGAAAGTTTCCTTTTATGGCGAGGCGGCGGCGGCGGCGGCCCTATAAAAAG
CGAAGCGCGCGGCGGGCGGGAGTCGCTGCGTTGCCTTCGCCCCGTGCCCCGCTCCGCGCCGCCTCGCGCC
GCCCGCCCCGGCTCTGACTGACCGCGTTACTCCCACAGGTGAGCGGGCGGGACGGCCCTTCTCCTCCGGG
CTGTAATTAGCGCTTGGTTTAATGACGGCTCGTTTCTTTTCTGTGGCTGCGTGAAAGCCTTAAAGGGCTC
CGGGAGGGCCCTTTGTGCGGGGGGGAGCGGCTCGGGGGGTGCGTGCGTGTGTGTGTGCGTGGGGAGCGCC
GCGTGCGGCCCGCGCTGCCCGGCGGCTGTGAGCGCTGCGGGCGCGGCGCGGGGCTTTGTGCGCTCCGCGT
GTGCGCGAGGGGAGCGCGGCCGGGGGCGGTGCCCCGCGGTGCGGGGGGGCTGCGAGGGGAACAAAGGCTG
CGTGCGGGGTGTGTGCGTGGGGGGGTGAGCAGGGGGTGTGGGCGCGGCGGTCGGGCTGTAACCCCCCCCT
GCACCCCCCTCCCCGAGTTGCTGAGCACGGCCCGGCTTCGGGTGCGGGGCTCCGTGCGGGGCGTGGCGCG
GGGCTCGCCGTGCCGGGCGGGGGGTGGCGGCAGGTGGGGGTGCCGGGCGGGGCGGGGCCGCCTCGGGCCG
GGGAGGGCTCGGGGGAGGGGCGCGGCGGCCCCGGAGCGCCGGCGGCTGTCGAGGCGCGGCGAGCCGCAGC
CATTGCCTTTTATGGTAATCGTGCGAGAGGGCGCAGGGACTTCCTTTGTCCCAAATCTGGCGGAGCCGAA
ATCTGGGAGGCGCCGCCGCACCCCCTCTAGCGGGCGCGGGCGAAGCGGTGCGGCGCCGGCAGGAAGGAAA
TGGGCGGGGAGGGCCTTCGTGCGTCGCCGCGCCGCCGTCCCCTTCTCCATCTCCAGCCTCGGGGCTGCCG
CAGGGGGACGGCTGCCTTCGGGGGGGACGGGGCAGGGCGGGGTTCGGCTTCTGGCGTGTGACCGGCGGCT
CTAGAGCCTCTGCTAACCATGTTCATGCCTTCTTCTTTTTCCTACAGTACAGCTCCTGGGCAACGTGCTG
GTTATTGTGCTGTCTCATCATTTTGGCAAAGAATTCCCCTAGCCGCGGAATCTAGACTGCCGGATCGAAT
TGTCGACGAATTCGGATCTGGCCAATCACAAGTTTGTACAAAAAAGTTGGCATGAACCTGGAGGGCGGCG
GCCGAGGCGGAGAGTTCGGCATGAGCGCGGTGAGCTGCGGCAACGGGAAGCTCCGCCAGTGGCTGATCGA
CCAGATCGACAGCGGCAAGTACCCCGGGCTGGTGTGGGAGAACGAGGAGAAGAGCATCTTCCGCATCCCC
TGGAAGCACGCGGGCAAGCAGGACTACAACCGCGAGGAGGACGCCGCGCTCTTCAAGGCTTGGGCACTGT
TTAAAGGAAAGTTCCGAGAAGGCATCGACAAGCCGGACCCTCCCACCTGGAAGACGCGCCTGCGGTGCGC
TTTGAACAAGAGCAATGACTTTGAGGAACTGGTTGAGCGGAGCCAGCTGGACATCTCAGACCCGTACAAA
GTGTACAGGATTGTTCCTGAGGGAGCCAAAAAAGGAGCCAAGCAGCTCACCTTGGAGGACCCGCAGATGT
CCATGAGCCACCCCTACACCATGACAACGCCTTACCCTTCGCTCCCAGCCCAGCAGGTTCACAACTACAT
GATGCCACCCCTCGACCGAAGCTGGAGGGACTACGTCCCGGATCAGCCACACCCGGAAATCCCGTACCAA
TGTCCCATGACGTTTGGACCCCGCGGCCACCAC
[69 nt withheld, positions 2484-2552]
TCCCAGGCTCCCGGAGTCCCCACAGAGCCAAGCATAAGGTCTGCCGAAGCCTTGGCGTTCTCAGACTGCC
GGCTGCACATCTGCCTGTACTACCGGGAAATCCTCGTGAAGGAGCTGACCACGTCCAGCCCCGAGGGCTG
CCGGATCTCCCATGGACATACGTATGACGCCAGCAACCTGGACCAGGTCCTGTTCCCCTACCCAGAGGAC
AATGGCCAGAGGAAAAACATTGAGAAGCTGCTGAGCCACCTGGAGAGGGGCGTGGTCCTCTGGATGGCCC
CCGACGGGCTCTATGCGAAAAGACTGTGCCAGAGCAGGATCTACTGGGACGGGCCCCTGGCGCTGTGCAA
CGACCGGCCCAACAAACTGGAGAGAGACCAGACCTGCAAGCTCTTTGACACACAGCAGTTCTTGTCAGAG
CTGCAAGCGTTTGCTCACCACGGCCGCTCCCTGCCAAGATTCCAGGTGACTCTATGCTTTGGAGAGGAGT
TTCCAGACCCTCAGAGGCAAAGAAAGCTCATCACAGCTCACGTAGAACCTCTGCTAGCCAGACAACTATA
TTATTTTGCTCAACAAAACAGTGGACATTTCCTGAGGGGCTACGATTTACCAGAACACATCAGCAATCCA
GAAGATTACCACAGATCTATCCGCCATTCCTCTATTCAAGAATGCCCAACTTTCTTGTACAAAGTGGTGG
GAGGAGGTGGATCTGGCGACTACAAGGACGACGATGACAAGTGACTCGAGCGGGATCAATTCCGCCCCCC
CCCTAACGTTACTGGCCGAAGCCGCTTGGAATAAGGCCGGTGTGCGTTTGTCTATATGTTATTTTCCACC
ATATTGCCGTCTTTTGGCAATGTGAGGGCCCGGAAACCTGGCCCTGTCTTCTTGACGAGCATTCCTAGGG
GTCTTTCCCCTCTCGCCAAAGGAATGCAAGGTCTGTTGAATGTCGTGAAGGAAGCAGTTCCTCTGGAAGC
TTCTTGAAGACAAACAACGTCTGTAGCGACCCTTTGCAGGCAGCGGAACCCCCCACCTGGCGACAGGTGC
CTCTGCGGCCAAAAGCCACGTGTATAAGATACACCTGCAAAGGCGGCACAACCCCAGTGCCACGTTGTGA
GTTGGATAGTTGTGGAAAGAGTCAAATGGCTCTCCTCAAGCGTATTCAACAAGGGGCTGAAGGATGCCCA
GAAGGTACCCCATTGTATGGGATCTGATCTGGGGCCTCGGTGCACATGCTTTACATGTGTTTAGTCGAGG
TTAAAAAAACGTCTAGGCCCCCCGAACCACGGGGACGTGGTTTTCCTTTGAAAAACACGATAATACCATG
GTGAGCAAGGGCGAGGAGCTGTTCACCGGGGTGGTGCCCATCCTGGTCGAGCTGGACGGCGACGTAAACG
GCCACAAGTTCAGCGTGTCCGGCGAGGGCGAGGGCGATGCCACCTACGGCAAGCTGACCCTGAAGTTCAT
CTGCACCACCGGCAAGCTGCCCGTGCCCTGGCCCACCCTCGTGACCACCCTGACCTACGGCGTGCAGTGC
TTCAGCCGCTACCCCGACCACATGAAGCAGCACGACTTCTTCAAGTCCGCCATGCCCGAAGGCTACGTCC
AGGAGCGCACCATCTTCTTCAAGGACGACGGCAACTACAAGACCCGCGCCGAGGTGAAGTTCGAGGGCGA
CACCCTGGTGAACCGCATCGAGCTGAAGGGCATCGACTTCAAGGAGGACGGCAACATCCTGGGGCACAAG
CTGGAGTACAACTACAACAGCCACAACGTCTATATCATGGCCGACAAGCAGAAGAACGGCATCAAGGTGA
ACTTCAAGATCCGCCACAACATCGAGGACGGCAGCGTGCAGCTCGCCGACCACTACCAGCAGAACACCCC
CATCGGCGACGGCCCCGTGCTGCTGCCCGACAACCACTACCTGAGCACCCAGTCCGCCCTGAGCAAAGAC
CCCAACGAGAAGCGCGATCACATGGTCCTGCTGGAGTTCGTGACCGCCGCCGGGATCACTCTCGGCATGG
ACGAGCTGTACAAGTAAAGCGGCCGCGACTCTAGAGTCGACCTGCAGGCATGCAAGCTTCAGGTAGCCGG
CTAACGTTATCAAGCTTATCGATAATCAACCTCTGGATTACAAAATTTGTGAAAGATTGACTGGTATTCT
TAACTATGTTGCTCCTTTTACGCTATGTGGATACGCTGCTTTAATGCCTTTGTATCATGCTATTGCTTCC
CGTATGGCTTTCATTTTCTCCTCCTTGTATAAATCCTGGTTGCTGTCTCTTTATGAGGAGTTGTGGCCCG
TTGTCAGGCAACGTGGCGTGGTGTGCACTGTGTTTGCTGACGCAACCCCCACTGGTTGGGGCATTGCCAC
CACCTGTCAGCTCCTTTCCGGGACTTTCGCTTTCCCCCTCCCTATTGCCACGGCGGAACTCATCGCCGCC
TGCCTTGCCCGCTGCTGGACAGGGGCTCGGCTGTTGGGCACTGACAATTCCGTGGTGTTGTCGGGGAAAT
CATCGTCCTTTCCTTGGCTGCTCGCCTGTGTTGCCACCTGGATTCTGCGCGGGACGTCCTTCTGCTACGT
CCCTTCGGCCCTCAATCCAGCGGACCTTCCTTCCCGCGGCCTGCTGCCGGCTCTGCGGCCTCTTCCGCGT
CTTCGCCTTCGCCCTCAGACGAGTCGGATCTCCCTTTGGGCCGCCTCCCCGCATCGATACCGTCGACCTC
GATCGAGACCTAGAAAAACATGGAGCAATCACAAGTAGCAATACAGCAGCTACCAATGCTGATTGTGCCT
GGCTAGAAGCACAAGAGGAGGAGGAGGTGGGTTTTCCAGTCACACCTCAGGTACCTTTAAGACCAATGAC
TTACAAGGCAGCTGTAGATCTTAGCCACTTTTTAAAAGAAAAGGGGGGACTGGAAGGGCTAATTCACTCC
CAACGAAGACAAGATCTGCTTTTTGCTTGTACTGGGTCTCTCTGGTTAGACCAGATCTGAGCCTGGGAGC
TCTCTGGCTAACTAGGGAACCCACTGCTTAAGCCTCAATAAAGCTTGCCTTGAGTGCTTCAAGTAGTGTG
TGCCCGTCTGTTGTGTGACTCTGGTAACTAGAGATCCCTCAGACCCTTTTAGTCAGTGTGGAAAATCTCT
AGCAGTAGTAGTTCATGTCATCTTATTATTCAGTATTTATAACTTGCAAAGAAATGAATATCAGAGAGTG
AGAGGAACTTGTTTATTGCAGCTTATAATGGTTACAAATAAAGCAATAGCATCACAAATTTCACAAATAA
AGCATTTTTTTCACTGCATTCTAGTTGTGGTTTGTCCAAACTCATCAATGTATCTTATCATGTCTGGCTC
TAGCTATCCCGCCCCTAACTCCGCCCATCCCGCCCCTAACTCCGCCCAGTTCCGCCCATTCTCCGCCCCA
TGGCTGACTAATTTTTTTTATTTATGCAGAGGCCGAGGCCGCCTCGGCCTCTGAGCTATTCCAGAAGTAG
TGAGGAGGCTTTTTTGGAGGCCTAGGGACGTACCCAATTCGCCCTATAGTGAGTCGTATTAGCATGTGAG
CAAAAGGCCAGCATAAATCAAAAGAATAGACCGAGATAGGGT
[37 nt withheld, positions 6165-6201]
AAAGAACGTGGACTCCAACGTCAAAGG
[49 nt withheld, positions 6229-6277]
T
[91 nt withheld, positions 6279-6369]
G
[124 nt withheld, positions 6371-6494]
CAGGTGGCACTTTTCGGGGAAATGTGCGCGGAACCCCTATTTGTTTATTTTTCTAAATACATTCAAATAT
GTATCCGCTCATGAGACAATAACCCTGATAAATGCTTCAATAATATTGAAAAAGGAAGAGTCCTGAGGCG
GAAAGAACCAGCTGTGGAATGTGTGTCAGTTAGGGTGTGGAAAGTCCCCAGGCTCCCCAGCAGGCAGAAG
TATGCAAAGCATGCATCTCAATTAGTCAGCAACCAGGTGTGGAAAGTCCCCAGGCTCCCCAGCAGGCAGA
AGTATGCAAAGCATGCATCTCAATTAGTCAGCAACCATAGTCCCGCCCCTAACTCCGCCCATCCCGCCCC
TAACTCCGCCCAGTTCCGCCCATTCTCCGCCCCATGGCTGACTAATTTTTTTTATTTATGCAGAGGCCGA
GGCCGCCTCGGCCTCTGAGCTATTCCAGAAGTAGTGAGGAGGCTTTTTTGGAGGCCTAGGCTTTTGCAAA
GATCGATCAAGAGACAGGATGAGGATCGTTTCGCATGATTGAACAAGATGGATTGCACGCAGGTTCTCCG
GCCGCTTGGGTGGAGAGGCTATTCGGCTATGACTGGGCACAACAGACAATCGGCTGCTCTGATGCCGCCG
TGTTCCGGCTGTCAGCGCAGGGGCGCCCGGTTCTTTTTGTCAAGACCGACCTGTCCGGTGCCCTGAATGA
ACTGCAAGACGAGGCAGCGCGGCTATCGTGGCTGGCCACGACGGGCGTTCCTTGCGCAGCTGTGCTCGAC
GTTGTCACTGAAGCGGGAAGGGACTGGCTGCTATTGGGCGAAGTGCCGGGGCAGGATCTCCTGTCATCTC
ACCTTGCTCCTGCCGAGAAAGTATCCATCATGGCTGATGCAATGCGGCGGCTGCATACGCTTGATCCGGC
TACCTGCCCATTCGACCACCAAGCGAAACATCGCATCGAGCGAGCACGTACTCGGATGGAAGCCGGTCTT
GTCGATCAGGATGATCTGGACGAAGAGCATCAGGGGCTCGCGCCAGCCGAACTGTTCGCCAGGCTCAAGG
CGAGCATGCCCGACGGCGAGGATCTCGTCGTGACCCATGGCGATGCCTGCTTGCCGAATATCATGGTGGA
AAATGGCCGCTTTTCTGGATTCATCGACTGTGGCCGGCTGGGTGTGGCGGACCGCTATCAGGACATAGCG
TTGGCTACCCGTGATATTGCTGAAGAGCTTGGCGGCGAATGGGCTGACCGCTTCCTCGTGCTTTACGGTA
TCGCCGCTCCCGATTCGCAGCGCATCGCCTTCTATCGCCTTCTTGACGAGTTCTTCTGAGCGGGACTCTG
GGGTTCGAAATGACCGACCAAGCGACGCCCAACCTGCCATCACGAGATTTCGATTCCACCGCCGCCTTCT
ATGAAAGGTTGGGCTTCGGAATCGTTTTCCGGGACGCCGGCTGGATGATCCTCCAGCGCGGGGATCTCAT
GCTGGAGTTCTTCGCCCACCCTAGGGGGAGGCTAACTGAAACACGGAAGGAGACAATACCGGAAGGAACC
CGCGCTATGACGGCAATAAAAAGACAGAATAAAACGCACGGTGTTGGGTCGTTTGTTCATAAACGCGGGG
TTCGGTCCCAGGGCTGGCACTCTGTCGATACCCCACCGAGACCCCATTGGGGCCAATACGCCCGCGTTTC
TTCCTTTTCCCCACCCCACCCCCCAAGTTCGGGTGAAGGCCCAGGGCTCGCAGCCAACGTCGGGGCGGCA
GGCCCTGCCATAGCCTCAGGTTACTCATATATACTTTAGATTGATTTAAAACTTCATTTTTAATTTAAAA
GGATCTAGGTGAAGATCCTTTTTGATAATCTCATGACCAAAATCCCTTAACGTGAGTTTTCGTTCCACTG
AGCGTCAGACCCCGTAGAAAAGATCAAAGGATCTTCTTGAGATCCTTTTTTTCTGCGCGTAATCTGCTGC
TTGCAAACAAAAAAACCACCGCTACCAGCGGTGGTTTGTTTGCCGGATCAAGAGCTACCAACTCTTTTTC
CGAAGGTAACTGGCTTCAGCAGAGCGCAGATACCAAATACTGTTCTTCTAGTGTAGCCGTAGTTAGGCCA
CCACTTCAAGAACTCTGTAGCACCGCCTACATACCTCGCTCTGCTAATCCTGTTACCAGTGGCTGCTGCC
AGTGGCGATAAGTCGTGTCTTACCGGGTTGGACTCAAGACGATAGTTACCGGATAAGGCGCAGCGGTCGG
GCTGAACGGGGGGTTCGTGCACACAGCCCAGCTTGGAGCGAACGACCTACACCGAACTGAGATACCTACA
GCGTGAGCTATGAGAAAGCGCCACGCTTCCCGAAGGGAGAAAGGCGGACAGGTATCCGGTAAGCGGCAGG
GTCGGAACAGGAGAGCGCACGAGGGAGCTTCCAGGGGGAAACGCCTGGTATCTTTATAGTCCTGTCGGGT
TTCGCCACCTCTGACTTGAGCGTCGATTTTTGTGATGCTCGTCAGGGGGGCGGAGCCTATGGAAAAACGC
CAGCAACGCGGCCTTTTTACGGTTCCTGGCCTTTTGCTGGCCTTTTGCTCACATGTTCTTTCCTGCGTTA
TCCCCTGATTCTGTGGATAACCGTATTACCGCCATGCATTAGTTATTAATAGTAATCAATTACGGGGTCA
TTAGTTCATAGCCCATATATGGAGTTCCGCGTTACATAACTTACGGTAAATGGCCCGCCTGGCTGACCGC
CCAACGACCCCCGCCCATTGACGTCAATAATGACGTATGTTCCCATAGTAACGCCAATAGGGACTTTCCA
TTGACGTCAATGGGTGGAGTATTTACGGTAAACTGCCCACTTGGCAGTACATCAAGTGTATCATATGCCA
AGTACGCCCCCTATTGACGTCAATGACGGTAAATGGCCCGCCTGGCATTATGCCCAGTACATGACCTTAT
GGGACTTTCCTACTTGGCAGTACATCTACGTATTAGTCATCGCTATTACCATGGTGATGCGGTTTTGGCA
GTACATCAATGGGCGTGGATAGCGGTTTGACTCACGGGGATTTCCAAGTCTCCACCCCATTGACGTCAAT
GGGAGTTTGTTTTGGCACCAAAATCAACGGGACTTTCCAAAATGTCGTAACAACTCCGCCCCATTGACGC
AAATGGGCGGTAGGCGTGTACGGTGGGAGGTCTATATAAGCAGCGCGTTTTGCCTGTACTGGGTCTCTCT
GGTTAGACCAGATCTGAGCCTGGGAGCTCTCTGGCTAACTAGGGAACCCACTGCTTAAGCCTCAATAAAG
CTTGCCTTGAGTGCTTCAAGTAGTGTGTGCCCGTCTGTTGTGTGACTCTGGTAACTAGAGATCCCTCAGA
CCCTTTTAGTCAGTGTGGAAAATCTCTAGCAGTGGCGCCCGAACAGGGACTTGAAAGCGAAAGGGAAACC
AGAGGAGCTCTCTCGACGCAGGACTCGGCTTGCTGAAGCGCGCACGGCAAGAGGCGAGGGGCGGCGACTG
GTGAGTACGCCAAAAATTTTGACTAGCGGAGGCTAGAAGGAGAGAGATGGGTGCGAGAGCGTCAGTATTA
AGCGGGGGAGAATTAGATCGCGATGGGAAAAAATTCGGTTAAGGCCAGGGGGAAAGAAAAAATATAAATT
AAAACATATAGTATGGGCAAGCAGGGAGCTAGAACGATTCGCAGTTAATCCTGGCCTGTTAGAAACATCA
GAAGGCTGTAGACAAATACTGGGACAGCTACAACCATCCCTTCAGACAGGATCAGAAGAACTTAGATCAT
TATATAATACAGTAGCAACCCTCTATTGTGTGCATCAAAGGATAGAGATAAAAGACACCAAGGAAGCTTT
AGACAAGATAGAGGAAGAGCAAAACAAAAGTAAGACCACCGCACAGCAAGCGGCCGGCCGCTGATCTTCA
GACCTGGAGGAGGAGATATGAGGGACAATTGGAGAAGTGAATTATATAAATATAAAGTAGTAAAAATTGA
ACCATTAGGAGTAGCACCCACCAAGGCAAAGAGAAGAGTGGTGCAGAGAGAAAAAAGAGCAGTGGGAATA
GGAGCTTTGTTCCTTGGGTTCTTGGGAGCAGCAGGAAGCACTATGGGCGCAGCGTCAATGACGCTGACGG
TACAGGCCAGACAATTATTGTCTGGTATAGTGCAGCAGCAGAACAATTTGCTGAGGGCTATTGAGGCGCA
ACAGCATCTGTTGCAACTCACAGTCTGGGGCATCAAGCAGCTCCAGGCAAGAATCCTGGCTGTGGAAAGA
TACCTAAAGGATCAACAGCTCCTGGGGATTTGGGGTTGCTCTGGAAAACTCATTTGCACCACTGCTGTGC
CTTGGAATGCTAGTTGGAGTAATAAATCTCTGGAACAGATTTGGAATCACACGACCTGGATGGAGTGGGA
CAGAGAAATTAACAATTACACAAGCTTAATACACTCCTTAATTGAAGAATCGCAAAACCAGCAAGAAAAG
AATGAACAAGAATTATTGGAATTAGATAAATGGGCAAGTTTGTGGAATTGGTTTAACATAACAAATTGGC
TGTGGTATATAAAATTATTCATAATGATAGTAGGAGGCTTGGTAGGTTTAAGAATAGTTTTTGCTGTACT
TTCTATAGTGAATAGAGTTAGGCAGGGATATTCACCATTATCGTTTCAGACCCACCTCCCAACCCCGAGG
GGACCCGACAGGCCCGAAGGAATAGAAGAAGAAGGTGGAGAGAGAGACAGAGACAGATCCATTCGATTAG
TGAACGGATCGGCACTGCGTGCGCCAATTCTGCAGACAAATGGCAGTATTCATCCACAATTTTAAAAGAA
AAGGGGGGATTGGGGGGTACAGTGCAGGGGAAAGAATAGTAGACATAATAGCAACAGACATACAAACTAA
AGAATTACAAAAACAAATTACAAAAATTCAAAATTTTCGGGTTTATTACAGGGACAGCAGAGATCCAGTT
TGGT
Features (pLannotate 1.2.2; 32 found; start..end, strand, type, name):
     61..440     +  enhancer       CMV enhancer: human cytomegalovirus immediate early enhancer
    443..718     +  promoter       chicken β-actin promoter: No description available
    719..1727    +  intron         chimeric intron: chimera between introns from chicken β-actin and rabbit β-globin
   1849..1866    +  protein_bind   attB1 (fragment): mutant version of attB; core recombination site for the Gateway® BP reaction BP Clonase™
   1872..3224    +  CDS            IRF4 (sequence partly withheld): IRF4_HUMAN - Also known as MUM1. Experimental evidence at protein level: Swiss-Prot protein existence level 1. Transcriptional activator. Binds to the interferon-stimulated response element (ISRE) of the MHC class I promoter. Binds the immunoglobulin lambda light chain enhancer, together with PU.1. Probably plays a role in ISRE-targeted signal transduction mechanisms specific to lymphoid cells. Involved in CD8(+) dendritic cell differentiation by forming a complex with the BATF-JUNB heterodimer in immune cells, leading to recognition of AICE sequence (5'-TGAnTCA/GAAA- 3'), an immune-specific r
   3227..3250    -  protein_bind   attB2: mutant version of attB; recombination site for the Gateway® BP reaction BP Clonase™
   3273..3293    +  CDS            FLAG (fragment): FLAG® epitope tag, followed by an enterokinase cleavage site
   3317..3877    +  misc_feature   IRES: internal ribosome entry site (IRES) of the encephalomyocarditis virus (EMCV)
   3880..4599    +  CDS            EGFP: the original enhanced GFP (Yang et al., 1996) mammalian codon-optimized
   4611..4641    +  misc_feature   MCS (fragment): pUC18/19 multiple cloning site
   4676..5264    +  misc_feature   WPRE: woodchuck hepatitis virus posttranscriptional regulatory element
   5265..5284    +  misc_feature   MCS (fragment): pBluescript multiple cloning site
   5286..5471    +  CDS            nef (fragment): NEF_HV1Z2 - Experimental evidence at protein level: Swiss-Prot protein existence level 1. Extracellular Nef protein targets CD4(+) T-lymphocytes for apoptosis by interacting with CXCR4 surface receptors. From Human immunodeficiency virus type 1 group M subtype D (isolate Z2/CDC-Z34) (HIV-1).
   5473..5706    +  LTR            3' LTR (ΔU3): self-inactivating 3' long terminal repeat (LTR) from HIV-1
   5778..5899    +  polyA_signal   SV40 poly(A) signal: SV40 polyadenylation signal
   5939..6074    +  rep_origin     SV40 ori: SV40 origin of replication
   6095..6113    -  promoter       T7 promoter: promoter for bacteriophage T7 RNA polymerase
   6136..6494    -  rep_origin     f1 ori (sequence partly withheld): f1 bacteriophage origin of replication; arrow indicates direction of (+) strand synthesis
   6521..6625    +  promoter       AmpR promoter: bla
   6627..6984    +  promoter       SV40 promoter: SV40 enhancer and early promoter
   7019..7813    +  CDS            NeoR/KanR: aminoglycoside phosphotransferase from Tn5; aph(3')-II (or nptII); confers resistance to neomycin, kanamycin, and G418 (Geneticin®)
   7834..7986    +  CDS            ble (fragment): BLE_KLEPN - Experimental evidence at protein level: Swiss-Prot protein existence level 1. Binding protein with a strong affinity to the bleomycin family of antibiotics. Binds to CL990; an antimitotic-antibiotic compound. From Klebsiella pneumoniae.
   8045..8092    +  polyA_signal   HSV TK poly(A) signal: herpes simplex virus thymidine kinase polyadenylation signal (Cole and Stacy, 1985)
   8421..9009    +  rep_origin     ori: high-copy-number ColE1/pMB1/pBR322/pUC origin of replication
   9184..9487    +  enhancer       CMV enhancer: human cytomegalovirus immediate early enhancer
   9488..9687    +  promoter       CMV promoter: human cytomegalovirus (CMV) immediate early promoter
   9705..9885    +  LTR            5' LTR (truncated): truncated 5' long terminal repeat (LTR) from HIV-1
   9932..10057   +  misc_feature   HIV-1 Ψ: packaging signal of human immunodeficiency virus type 1
  10041..10379   +  CDS            HIV-1 gag (fragment): gag protein from human immunodeficiency virus 1; gag
  10554..10787   +  misc_feature   RRE: The Rev response element (RRE) of HIV-1 allows for Rev-dependent mRNA export from the nucleus to the cytoplasm.
  11164..11264   +  CDS            Rev (fragment): human immunodeficiency virus 1 (HIV-1) Rev protein; rev; enhances nuclear export of unspliced and incompletely spliced viral mRNAs
  11314..11431   +  misc_feature   cPPT/CTS: central polypurine tract and central termination sequence of HIV-1
