[The description below was written by a language model from this plasmid's Addgene catalogue record and pLannotate feature annotations shown in this document.]
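Description:
plenti-CAG-IRF4-FLAG-IRES-GFP is a lentiviral mammalian expression plasmid of about 11.5 kb, built by Gateway recombination of human IRF4 (interferon regulatory factor 4, also known as MUM1) into the plenti-CAG-gate-FLAG-IRES-GFP destination backbone. It is propagated in bacteria through a high-copy ColE1/pUC-type origin and selected with kanamycin. Resistance comes from a Tn5 NeoR/KanR gene placed behind both a bacterial (bla) promoter and the SV40 early promoter, with an HSV TK polyadenylation signal, so the same cassette could in principle confer G418 resistance in mammalian cells, although it lies outside the packaged viral genome. The backbone also carries f1 and SV40 origins.

The viral portion has a third-generation, self-inactivating layout. A CMV enhancer/promoter drives a truncated HIV-1 5' LTR, followed by the Ψ packaging signal with a gag fragment, the RRE for Rev-dependent RNA export, and the cPPT/CTS. A ΔU3 3' LTR and an SV40 poly(A) signal close the unit. Between these elements, the CAG promoter (CMV enhancer, chicken β-actin promoter and chimeric intron) drives a bicistronic transcript. The IRF4 coding sequence is flanked by attB1 and attB2 scars and continues into a backbone-encoded C-terminal FLAG tag. An EMCV IRES then allows independent translation of EGFP from the same mRNA, and a WPRE enhances transcript expression.

The plasmid is intended for lentiviral expression of FLAG-tagged IRF4. The tag allows antibody detection or pulldown of the protein, and EGFP fluorescence marks transduced cells. The associated publication concerns lenalidomide action in myeloma, but the record does not detail the specific experiments in which the construct was used.
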