Addgene plasmid #107389: plenti-CAG-IRF4-FLAG-IRES-GFP
Purpose: Lentiviral expression of IRF4-FLAG
Depositing lab: William Kaelin. Depositing organization: Dana-Farber Cancer Institute. Publication: The myeloma drug lenalidomide promotes the cereblon-dependent destruction of Ikaros proteins. Lu G, Middleton RE, Sun H, Naniong M, Ott CJ, Mitsiades CS, Wong KK, Bradner JE, Kaelin WG Jr. Science. 2014 Jan 17;343(6168):305-9. doi: 10.1126/science.1244917. Epub 2013 Nov 29. PubMed 24292623.
Backbone
  Vector backbone: plenti-CAG-gate-FLAG-IRES-GFP
  Vector type: Mammalian Expression, Lentiviral
Growth in bacteria
  Bacterial resistance: Kanamycin, 50 μg/mL
  Growth temperature: 30°C
  Growth strain: NEB Stable
  Copy number: Unknown
Gene/Insert
  Gene/Insert name: IRF4 (alt name: Interferon Regulatory Factor 4)
  Species: H. sapiens (human)
  Entrez Gene: IRF4 (a.k.a. LSIRF, MUM1, NF-EM5, SHEP8)
  Promoter: CAG
  Tag / fusion protein: FLAG (C terminal on backbone)
  Cloning method: Gateway Cloning
Terms and licenses: Academic/Nonprofit Terms; Industry Terms: Not Available to Industry
How to cite: plenti-CAG-IRF4-FLAG-IRES-GFP was a gift from William Kaelin (Addgene plasmid # 107389 ; http://n2t.net/addgene:107389 ; RRID:Addgene_107389)
