>Addgene plasmid #107389 | plenti-CAG-IRF4-FLAG-IRES-GFP | addgene partial sequence | sequence record 210985 | Addgene Partial NGS Result
ATAAAAAGCGAAGCGCGCGGCGGGCGGGAGTCGCTGCGCGCTGCCTTCGCCCCGTGCCCCGCTCCGCCGC
CGCCTCGCGCCGCCCGCCCCGGCTCTGACTGACCGCGTTACTCCCACAGGTGAGCGGGCGGGACGGCCCT
TCTCCTCCGGGCTGTAATTAGCGCTTGGTTTAATGACGGCTTGTTTCTTTTCTGTGGCTGCGTGAAAGCC
TTGAGGGGCTCCGGGAGGGCCCTTTGTGCGGGGGGAGCGGCTCGGGGGGTGCGTGCGTGTGTGTGTGCGT
GGGGAGCGCCGCGTGCGGCTCCGCGCTGCCCGGCGGCTGTGAGCGCTGCGGGCGCGGCGCGGGGCTTTGT
GCGCTCCGCAGTGTGCGCGAGGGGAGCGCGGCCGGGGGCGGTGCCCCGCGGTGCGGGGGGGGCTGCGAGG
GGAACAAAGGCTGCGTGCGGGGTGTGTGCGTGGGGGGGTGAGCAGGGGGTGTGGGCGCGTCGGTCGGGCT
GCAACCCCCCCTGCACCCCCCTCCCCGAGTTGCTGAGCACGGCCCGGCTTCGGGTGCGGGGCTCCGTACG
GGGCGTGGCGCGGGGCTCGCCGTGCCGGGCGGGGGGTGGCGGCAGGTGGGGGTGCCGGGCGGGGCGGGGC
CGCCTCGGGCCGGGGAGGGCTCGGGGGAGGGGCGCGGCGGCCCCCGGAGCGCCGGCGGCTGTCGAGGCGC
GGCGAGCCGCAGCCATTGCCTTTTATGGTAATCGTGCGAGAGGGCGCAGGGACTTCCTTTGTCCCAAATC
TGTGCGGAGCCGAAATCTGGGAGGCGCCGCCGCACCCCCTCTAGCGGGCGCGGGGCGAAGCGGTGCGGCG
CCGGCAGGAAGGAAATGGGCGGGGAGGGCCTTCGTGCGTCGCCGCGCCGCCGTCCCCTTCTCCCTCTCCA
GCCTCGGGGCTGTCCGCGGGGGGACGGCTGCCTTCGGGGGGGACGGGGCAGGGCGGGGTTCGGCTTCTGG
CGTGTGACCGGCGGCTCTAGAGCCTCTGCTAACCATGTTCATGCCTTCTTCTTTTTCCTACAGCTCCTGG
GCAACGTGCTGGTTATTGTGCTGTCTCATCATTTTGGCAAAGAATTCCCCTAGCCGCGGAATCTAGACTG
CCGGATCGAATTGTCGACGAATTCGGATCTGGCCAATCACAAGTTTGTACAAAAAAGTTGGCATGAACCT
GGAGGGCGGCGGCCGAGGCGGAGAGTTCGGCATGAGCGCGGTGAGCTGCGGCAACGGGAAGCTCCGCCAG
TGGCTGATCGACCAGATCGACAGCGGCAAGTACCCCGGGCTGGTGTGGGAGAACGAGGAGAAGAGCATCT
TCCGCATCCCCTGGAAGCACGCGGGCAAGCAGGACTACAACCGCGAGGAGGACGCCGCGCTCTTCAAGGC
TTGGGCACTGTTTAAAGGAAAGTTCCGAGAAGGCATCGACAAGCCGGACCCTCCCACCTGGAAGACGCGC
CTGCGGTGCGCTTTGAACAAGAGCAATGACTTTGAGGAACTGGTTGAGCGGAGCCAGCTGGACATCTCAG
ACCCGTACAAAGTGTACAGGATTGTTCCTGAGGGAGCCAAAAAAGGAGCCAAGCAGCTCACCTTGGAGGA
CCCGCAGATGTCCATGAGCCACCCCTACACCATGACAACGCCTTACCCTTCGCTCCCAGCCCAGCAGGTT
CACAACTACATGATGCCACCCCTCGACCGAAGCTGGAGGGACTACGTCCCGGATCAGCCACACCCGGAAA
TCCCGTACCAATGTCCCATGACGTTTGGACCCCGCGGCCACCAC
[69 nt withheld, positions 1795-1863]
TCCCAGGCTCCCGGAGTCCCCACAGAGCCAAGCATAAGGTCTGCCGAAGCCTTGGCGTTCTCAGACTGCC
GGCTGCACATCTGCCTGTACTACCGGGAAATCCTCGTGAAGGAGCTGACCACGTCCAGCCCCGAGGGCTG
CCGGATCTCCCATGGACATACGTATGACGCCAGCAACCTGGACCAGGTCCTGTTCCCCTACCCAGAGGAC
AATGGCCAGAGGAAAAACATTGAGAAGCTGCTGAGCCACCTGGAGAGGGGCGTGGTCCTCTGGATGGCCC
CCGACGGGCTCTATGCGAAAAGACTGTGCCAGAGCAGGATCTACTGGGACGGGCCCCTGGCGCTGTGCAA
CGACCGGCCCAACAAACTGGAGAGAGACCAGACCTGCAAGCTCTTTGACACACAGCAGTTCTTGTCAGAG
CTGCAAGCGTTTGCTCACCACGGCCGCTCCCTGCCAAGATTCCAGGTGACTCTATGCTTTGGAGAGGAGT
TTCCAGACCCTCAGAGGCAAAGAAAGCTCATCACAGCTCACGTAGAACCTCTGCTAGCCAGACAACTATA
TTATTTTGCTCAACAAAACAGTGGACATTTCCTGAGGGGCTACGATTTACCAGAACACATCAGCAATCCA
GAAGATTACCACAGATCTATCCGCCATTCCTCTATTCAAGAATGCCCAACTTTCTTGTACAAAGTGGTGG
GAGGAGGTGGATCTGGCGACTACAAGGACGACGATGACAAGTGACTCGAGCGGGATCAATTCCGCCCCCC
CCCTAACGTTACTGGCCGAAGCCGCTTGGAATAAGGCCGGTGTGCGTTTGTCTATATGTTATTTTCCACC
ATATTGCCGTCTTTTGGCAATGTGAGGGCCCGGAAACCTGGCCCTGTCTTCTTGACGAGCATTCCTAGGG
GTCTTTCCCCTCTCGCCAAAGGAATGCAAGGTCTGTTGAATGTCGTGAAGGAAGCAGTTCCTCTGGAAGC
TTCTTGAAGACAAACAACGTCTGTAGCGACCCTTTGCAGGCAGCGGAACCCCCCACCTGGCGACAGGTGC
CTCTGCGGCCAAAAGCCACGTGTATAAGATACACCTGCAAAGGCGGCACAACCCCAGTGCCACGTTGTGA
GTTGGATAGTTGTGGAAAGAGTCAAATGGCTCTCCTCAAGCGTATTCAACAAGGGGCTGAAGGATGCCCA
GAAGGTACCCCATTGTATGGGATCTGATCTGGGGCCTCGGTGCACATGCTTTACATGTGTTTAGTCGAGG
TTAAAAAAACGTCTAGGCCCCCCGAACCACGGGGACGTGGTTTTCCTTTGAAAAACACGATAATACCATG
GTGAGCAAGGGCGAGGAGCTGTTCACCGGGGTGGTGCCCATCCTGGTCGAGCTGGACGGCGACGTAAACG
GCCACAAGTTCAGCGTGTCCGGCGAGGGCGAGGGCGATGCCACCTACGGCAAGCTGACCCTGAAGTTCAT
CTGCACCACCGGCAAGCTGCCCGTGCCCTGGCCCACCCTCGTGACCACCCTGACCTACGGCGTGCAGTGC
TTCAGCCGCTACCCCGACCACATGAAGCAGCACGACTTCTTCAAGTCCGCCATGCCCGAAGGCTACGTCC
AGGAGCGCACCATCTTCTTCAAGGACGACGGCAACTACAAGACCCGCGCCGAGGTGAAGTTCGAGGGCGA
CACCCTGGTGAACCGCATCGAGCTGAAGGGCATCGACTTCAAGGAGGACGGCAACATCCTGGGGCACAAG
CTGGAGTACAACTACAACAGCCACAACGTCTATATCATGGCCGACAAGCAGAAGAACGGCATCAAGGTGA
ACTTCAAGATCCGCCACAACATCGAGGACGGCAGCGTGCAGCTCGCCGACCACTACCAGCAGAACACCCC
CATCGGCGACGGCCCCGTGCTGCTGCCCGACAACCACTACCTGAGCACCCAGTCCGCCCTGAGCAAAGAC
CCCAACGAGAAGCGCGATCACATGGTCCTGCTGGAGTTCGTGACCGCCGCCGGGATCACTCTCGGCATGG
ACGAGCTGTACAAGTAAAGCGGCCGCGACTCTAGAGTCGACCTGCAGGCATGCAAGCTTCAGGTAGCCGG
CTAACGTTATCAAGCTTATCGATAATCAACCTCTGGATTACAAAATTTGTGAAAGATTGACTGGTATTCT
TAACTATGTTGCTCCTTTTACGCTATGTGGATACGCTGCTTTAATGCCTTTGTATCATGCTATTGCTTCC
CGTATGGCTTTCATTTTCTCCTCCTTGTATAAATCCTGGTTGCTGTCTCTTTATGAGGAGTTGTGGCCCG
TTGTCAGGCAACGTGGCGTGGTGTGCACTGTGTTTGCTGACGCAACCCCCACTGGTTGGGGCATTGCCAC
CACCTGTCAGCTCCTTTCCGGGACTTTCGCTTTCCCCCTCCCTATTGCCACGGCGGAACTCATCGCCGCC
TGCCTTGCCCGCTGCTGGACAGGGGCTCGGCTGTTGGGCACTGACAATTCCGTGGTGTTGTCGGGGAAAT
CATCGTCCTTTCCTTGGCTGCTCGCCTGTGTTGCCACCTGGATTCTGCGCGGGACGTCCTTCTGCTACGT
CCCTTCGGCCCTCAATCCAGCGGACCTTCCTTCCCGCGGCCTGCTGCCGGCTCTGCGGCCTCTTCCGCGT
CTTCGCCTTCGCCCTCAGACGAGTCGGATCTCCCTTTGGGCCGCCTCCCCGCATCGATACCGTCGACCTC
GATCGAGACCTAGAAAAACATGGAGCAATCACAAGTAGCAATACAGCAGCTACCAATGCTGATTGTGCCT
GGCTAGAAGCACAAGAGGAGGAGGAGGTGGGTTTTCCAGTCACACCTCAGGTACCTTTAAGACCAATGAC
TTACAAGGCAGCTGTAGATCTTAGCCACTTTTTAAAAGAAAAGGGGGGACTGGAAGGGCTAATTCACTCC
CAACGAAGACAAGATCTGCTTTTTGCTTGTACTGGGTCTCTCTGGTTAGACCAGATCTGAGCCTGGGAGC
TCTCTGGCTAACTAGGGAACCCACTGCTTAAGCCTCAATAAAGCTTGCCTTGAGTGCTTCAAGTAGTGTG
TGCCCGTCTGTTGTGTGACTCTGGTAACTAGAGATCCCTCAGACCCTTTTAGTCAGTGTGGAAAATCTCT
AGCAGTAGTAGTTCATGTCATCTTATTATTCAGTATTTATAACTTGCAAAGAAATGAATATCAGAGAGTG
AGAGGAACTTGTTTATTGCAGCTTATAATGGTTACAAATAAAGCAATAGCATCACAAATTTCACAAATAA
AGCATTTTTTTCACTGCATTCTAGTTGTGGTTTGTCCAAACTCATCAATGTATCTTATCATGTCTGGCTC
TAGCTATCCCGCCCCTAACTCCGCCCATCCCGCCCCTAACTCCGCCCAGTTCCGCCCATTCTCCGCCCCA
TGGCTGACTAATTTTTTTTATTTATGCAGAGGCCGAGGCCGCCTCGGCCTCTGAGCTATTCCAGAAGTAG
TGAGGAGGCTTTTTTGGAGGCCTAGGGACGTACCCAATTCGCCCTATAGTGAGTCGTATTAGCATGTGAG
CAAAAGGCCAGCATAAATCAAAAGAATAGACCGAGATAGGGT
[37 nt withheld, positions 5476-5512]
AAAGAACGTGGACTCCAACGTCAAAGG
[49 nt withheld, positions 5540-5588]
T
[91 nt withheld, positions 5590-5680]
G
[124 nt withheld, positions 5682-5805]
CAGGTGGCACTTTTCGGGGAAATGTGCGCGGAACCCCTATTTGTTTATTTTTCTAAATACATTCAAATAT
GTATCCGCTCATGAGACAATAACCCTGATAAATGCTTCAATAATATTGAAAAAGGAAGAGTCCTGAGGCG
GAAAGAACCAGCTGTGGAATGTGTGTCAGTTAGGGTGTGGAAAGTCCCCAGGCTCCCCAGCAGGCAGAAG
TATGCAAAGCATGCATCTCAATTAGTCAGCAACCAGGTGTGGAAAGTCCCCAGGCTCCCCAGCAGGCAGA
AGTATGCAAAGCATGCATCTCAATTAGTCAGCAACCATAGTCCCGCCCCTAACTCCGCCCATCCCGCCCC
TAACTCCGCCCAGTTCCGCCCATTCTCCGCCCCATGGCTGACTAATTTTTTTTATTTATGCAGAGGCCGA
GGCCGCCTCGGCCTCTGAGCTATTCCAGAAGTAGTGAGGAGGCTTTTTTGGAGGCCTAGGCTTTTGCAAA
GATCGATCAAGAGACAGGATGAGGATCGTTTCGCATGATTGAACAAGATGGATTGCACGCAGGTTCTCCG
GCCGCTTGGGTGGAGAGGCTATTCGGCTATGACTGGGCACAACAGACAATCGGCTGCTCTGATGCCGCCG
TGTTCCGGCTGTCAGCGCAGGGGCGCCCGGTTCTTTTTGTCAAGACCGACCTGTCCGGTGCCCTGAATGA
ACTGCAAGACGAGGCAGCGCGGCTATCGTGGCTGGCCACGACGGGCGTTCCTTGCGCAGCTGTGCTCGAC
GTTGTCACTGAAGCGGGAAGGGACTGGCTGCTATTGGGCGAAGTGCCGGGGCAGGATCTCCTGTCATCTC
ACCTTGCTCCTGCCGAGAAAGTATCCATCATGGCTGATGCAATGCGGCGGCTGCATACGCTTGATCCGGC
TACCTGCCCATTCGACCACCAAGCGAAACATCGCATCGAGCGAGCACGTACTCGGATGGAAGCCGGTCTT
GTCGATCAGGATGATCTGGACGAAGAGCATCAGGGGCTCGCGCCAGCCGAACTGTTCGCCAGGCTCAAGG
CGAGCATGCCCGACGGCGAGGATCTCGTCGTGACCCATGGCGATGCCTGCTTGCCGAATATCATGGTGGA
AAATGGCCGCTTTTCTGGATTCATCGACTGTGGCCGGCTGGGTGTGGCGGACCGCTATCAGGACATAGCG
TTGGCTACCCGTGATATTGCTGAAGAGCTTGGCGGCGAATGGGCTGACCGCTTCCTCGTGCTTTACGGTA
TCGCCGCTCCCGATTCGCAGCGCATCGCCTTCTATCGCCTTCTTGACGAGTTCTTCTGAGCGGGACTCTG
GGGTTCGAAATGACCGACCAAGCGACGCCCAACCTGCCATCACGAGATTTCGATTCCACCGCCGCCTTCT
ATGAAAGGTTGGGCTTCGGAATCGTTTTCCGGGACGCCGGCTGGATGATCCTCCAGCGCGGGGATCTCAT
GCTGGAGTTCTTCGCCCACCCTAGGGGGAGGCTAACTGAAACACGGAAGGAGACAATACCGGAAGGAACC
CGCGCTATGACGGCAATAAAAAGACAGAATAAAACGCACGGTGTTGGGTCGTTTGTTCATAAACGCGGGG
TTCGGTCCCAGGGCTGGCACTCTGTCGATACCCCACCGAGACCCCATTGGGGCCAATACGCCCGCGTTTC
TTCCTTTTCCCCACCCCACCCCCCAAGTTCGGGTGAAGGCCCAGGGCTCGCAGCCAACGTCGGGGCGGCA
GGCCCTGCCATAGCCTCAGGTTACTCATATATACTTTAGATTGATTTAAAACTTCATTTTTAATTTAAAA
GGATCTAGGTGAAGATCCTTTTTGATAATCTCATGACCAAAATCCCTTAACGTGAGTTTTCGTTCCACTG
AGCGTCAGACCCCGTAGAAAAGATCAAAGGATCTTCTTGAGATCCTTTTTTTCTGCGCGTAATCTGCTGC
TTGCAAACAAAAAAACCACCGCTACCAGCGGTGGTTTGTTTGCCGGATCAAGAGCTACCAACTCTTTTTC
CGAAGGTAACTGGCTTCAGCAGAGCGCAGATACCAAATACTGTTCTTCTAGTGTAGCCGTAGTTAGGCCA
CCACTTCAAGAACTCTGTAGCACCGCCTACATACCTCGCTCTGCTAATCCTGTTACCAGTGGCTGCTGCC
AGTGGCGATAAGTCGTGTCTTACCGGGTTGGACTCAAGACGATAGTTACCGGATAAGGCGCAGCGGTCGG
GCTGAACGGGGGGTTCGTGCACACAGCCCAGCTTGGAGCGAACGACCTACACCGAACTGAGATACCTACA
GCGTGAGCTATGAGAAAGCGCCACGCTTCCCGAAGGGAGAAAGGCGGACAGGTATCCGGTAAGCGGCAGG
GTCGGAACAGGAGAGCGCACGAGGGAGCTTCCAGGGGGAAACGCCTGGTATCTTTATAGTCCTGTCGGGT
TTCGCCACCTCTGACTTGAGCGTCGATTTTTGTGATGCTCGTCAGGGGGGCGGAGCCTATGGAAAAACGC
CAGCAACGCGGCCTTTTTACGGTTCCTGGCCTTTTGCTGGCCTTTTGCTCACATGTTCTTTCCTGCGTTA
TCCCCTGATTCTGTGGATAACCGTATTACCGCCATGCATTAGTTATTAATAGTAATCAATTACGGGGTCA
TTAGTTCATAGCCCATATATGGAGTTCCGCGTTACATAACTTACGGTAAATGGCCCGCCTGGCTGACCGC
CCAACGACCCCCGCCCATTGACGTCAATAATGACGTATGTTCCCATAGTAACGCCAATAGGGACTTTCCA
TTGACGTCAATGGGTGGAGTATTTACGGTAAACTGCCCACTTGGCAGTACATCAAGTGTATCATATGCCA
AGTACGCCCCCTATTGACGTCAATGACGGTAAATGGCCCGCCTGGCATTATGCCCAGTACATGACCTTAT
GGGACTTTCCTACTTGGCAGTACATCTACGTATTAGTCATCGCTATTACCATGGTGATGCGGTTTTGGCA
GTACATCAATGGGCGTGGATAGCGGTTTGACTCACGGGGATTTCCAAGTCTCCACCCCATTGACGTCAAT
GGGAGTTTGTTTTGGCACCAAAATCAACGGGACTTTCCAAAATGTCGTAACAACTCCGCCCCATTGACGC
AAATGGGCGGTAGGCGTGTACGGTGGGAGGTCTATATAAGCAGCGCGTTTTGCCTGTACTGGGTCTCTCT
GGTTAGACCAGATCTGAGCCTGGGAGCTCTCTGGCTAACTAGGGAACCCACTGCTTAAGCCTCAATAAAG
CTTGCCTTGAGTGCTTCAAGTAGTGTGTGCCCGTCTGTTGTGTGACTCTGGTAACTAGAGATCCCTCAGA
CCCTTTTAGTCAGTGTGGAAAATCTCTAGCAGTGGCGCCCGAACAGGGACTTGAAAGCGAAAGGGAAACC
AGAGGAGCTCTCTCGACGCAGGACTCGGCTTGCTGAAGCGCGCACGGCAAGAGGCGAGGGGCGGCGACTG
GTGAGTACGCCAAAAATTTTGACTAGCGGAGGCTAGAAGGAGAGAGATGGGTGCGAGAGCGTCAGTATTA
AGCGGGGGAGAATTAGATCGCGATGGGAAAAAATTCGGTTAAGGCCAGGGGGAAAGAAAAAATATAAATT
AAAACATATAGTATGGGCAAGCAGGGAGCTAGAACGATTCGCAGTTAATCCTGGCCTGTTAGAAACATCA
GAAGGCTGTAGACAAATACTGGGACAGCTACAACCATCCCTTCAGACAGGATCAGAAGAACTTAGATCAT
TATATAATACAGTAGCAACCCTCTATTGTGTGCATCAAAGGATAGAGATAAAAGACACCAAGGAAGCTTT
AGACAAGATAGAGGAAGAGCAAAACAAAAGTAAGACCACCGCACAGCAAGCGGCCGGCCGCTGATCTTCA
GACCTGGAGGAGGAGATATGAGGGACAATTGGAGAAGTGAATTATATAAATATAAAGTAGTAAAAATTGA
ACCATTAGGAGTAGCACCCACCAAGGCAAAGAGAAGAGTGGTGCAGAGAGAAAAAAGAGCAGTGGGAATA
GGAGCTTTGTTCCTTGGGTTCTTGGGAGCAGCAGGAAGCACTATGGGCGCAGCGTCAATGACGCTGACGG
TACAGGCCAGACAATTATTGTCTGGTATAGTGCAGCAGCAGAACAATTTGCTGAGGGCTATTGAGGCGCA
ACAGCATCTGTTGCAACTCACAGTCTGGGGCATCAAGCAGCTCCAGGCAAGAATCCTGGCTGTGGAAAGA
TACCTAAAGGATCAACAGCTCCTGGGGATTTGGGGTTGCTCTGGAAAACTCATTTGCACCACTGCTGTGC
CTTGGAATGCTAGTTGGAGTAATAAATCTCTGGAACAGATTTGGAATCACACGACCTGGATGGAGTGGGA
CAGAGAAATTAACAATTACACAAGCTTAATACACTCCTTAATTGAAGAATCGCAAAACCAGCAAGAAAAG
AATGAACAAGAATTATTGGAATTAGATAAATGGGCAAGTTTGTGGAATTGGTTTAACATAACAAATTGGC
TGTGGTATATAAAATTATTCATAATGATAGTAGGAGGCTTGGTAGGTTTAAGAATAGTTTTTGCTGTACT
TTCTATAGTGAATAGAGTTAGGCAGGGATATTCACCATTATCGTTTCAGACCCACCTCCCAACCCCGAGG
GGACCCGACAGGCCCGAAGGAATAGAAGAAGAAGGTGGAGAGAGAGACAGAGACAGATCCATTCGATTAG
TGAACGGATCGGCACTGCGTGCGCCAATTCTGCAGACAAATGGCAGTATTCATCCACAATTTTAAAAGAA
AAGGGGGGATTGGGGGGTACAGTGCAGGGGAAAGAATAGTAGACATAATAGCAACAGACATACAAACTAA
AGAATTACAAAAACAAATTACAAAAATTCAAAATTTTCGGGTTTATTACAGGGACAGCAGAGATCCAGTT
TGGTTAGTACCGGGCCCGCTCTAGCCCTAGATTTAAATCGATGTACGGGCCAGATATACGCGTTGACATT
GATTATTGACTAGTTATTAATAGTAATCAATTACGGGGTCATTAGTTCATAGCCCATATATGGAGTTCCG
CGTTACATAACTTACGGTAAATGGCCCGCCTGGCTGACCGCCCAACGACCCCCGCCCATTGACGTCAATA
ATGACGTATGTTCCCATAGTAACGCCAATAGGGACTTTCCATTGACGTCAATGGGTGGAGTATTTACGGT
AAACTGCCCACTTGGCAGTACATCAAGTGTATCATATGCCAAGTACGCCCCCTATTGACGTCAATGACGG
TAAATGGCCCGCCTGGCATTATGCCCAGTACATGACCTTATGGGACTTTCCTACTTGGCAGTACATCTAC
GTATTAGTCATCGCTATTACCATGGTCGAGGTGAGCCCCACGTTCTGCTTCACTCTCCCCATCTCCCCCC
CCTCCCCACCCCCAATTTTGTATTTATTTATTTTTTAATTATTTTGTGCAGCGATGGGGGCGGGGGGGGG
GGG
